>Addgene plasmid #139813 | pFUW-tetO-GFI1 | addgene full sequence | sequence record 275665 | Addgene NGS Result
ACCATTATCGTTTCAGACCCACCTCCCAACCCCGAGGGGACCCGACAGGCCCGAAGGAATAGAAGAAGAA
GGTGGAGAGAGAGACAGAGACAGATCCATTCGATTAGTGAACGGATCGGCACTGCGTGCGCCAATTCTGC
AGACAAATGGCAGTATTCATCCACAATTTTAAAAGAAAAGGGGGGATTGGGGGGTACAGTGCAGGGGAAA
GAATAGTAGACATAATAGCAACAGACATACAAACTAAAGAATTACAAAAACAAATTACAAAAATTCAAAA
TTTTCGGGTTTATTACAGGGACAGCAGAGATCCAGTTTGGTTAGATCTCGAGTTTACCACTCCCTATCAG
TGATAGAGAAAAGTGAAAGTCGAGTTTACCACTCCCTATCAGTGATAGAGAAAAGTGAAAGTCGAGTTTA
CCACTCCCTATCAGTGATAGAGAAAAGTGAAAGTCGAGTTTACCACTCCCTATCAGTGATAGAGAAAAGT
GAAAGTCGAGTTTACCACTCCCTATCAGTGATAGAGAAAAGTGAAAGTCGAGTTTACCACTCCCTATCAG
TGATAGAGAAAAGTGAAAGTCGAGTTTACCACTCCCTATCAGTGATAGAGAAAAGTGAAAGTCGAGCTCG
GTACCCGGGTCGAGGTAGGCGTGTACGGTGGGAGGCCTATATAAGCAGAGCTCGTTTAGTGAACCGTCAG
ATCGCCTGGAGACGCCATCCACGCTGTTTTGACCTCCATAGAAGACACCGGGACCGATCCAGCCTCCGCG
GCCCCGAATTCATGCTGCGCTCATTTCTCGTCAAAAGCAAGAAGGCTCACAGCTACCACCAGCCGCGCTC
CCCAGGACCAGACTATTCCCTCCGTTTAGAGAATGTACCGGCGCCTAGCCGAGCAGACAGCACTTCAAAT
GCAGGCGGGGCGAAGGCGGAGCCCCGGGACCGTTTGTCCCCCGAATCGCAGCTGACCGAAGCCCCAGACA
GAGCCTCCGCATCCCCAGACAGCTGCGAAGGCAGCGTCTGCGAACGGAGCTCGGAGTTTGAGGACTTCTG
GAGGCCCCCGTCACCCTCCGCGTCTCCAGCCTCGGAGAAGTCAATGTGCCCATCGCTGGACGAAGCCCAG
CCCTTCCCCCTGCCTTTCAAACCGTACTCATGGAGCGGCCTGGCGGGTTCTGACCTGCGGCACCTGGTGC
AGAGCTACCGACCGTGTGGGGCCCTGGAGCGTGGCGCTGGCCTGGGCCTCTTCTGTGAACCCGCCCCGGA
GCCTGGCCACCCGGCCGCGCTGTACGGCCCGAAGCGGGCTGCCGGCGGCGCGGGGGCCGGGGCGCCAGGG
AGCTGCAGCGCAGGGGCCGGTGCCACCGCTGGCCCTGGCCTAGGGCTCTACGGCGACTTCGGGTCTGCGG
CAGCCGGGCTGTATGAGAGGCCCACGGCAGCGGCGGGCTTGCTGTACCCCGAGCGTGGCCACGGGCTGCA
CGCAGACAAGGGCGCTGGCGTCAAGGTGGAGTCGGAGCTGCTGTGCACCCGCCTGCTGCTGGGCGGCGGC
TCCTACAAGTGCATCAAGTGCAGCAAGGTGTTCTCCACGCCGCACGGGCTCGAGGTGCACGTGCGCAGGT
CCCACAGCGGTACCAGACCCTTTGCCTGCGAGATGTGCGGCAAGACCTTCGGGCACGCGGTGAGCCTGGA
GCAGCACAAAGCCGTGCACTCGCAGGAACGGAGCTTTGACTGTAAGATCTGTGGGAAGAGCTTCAAGAGG
TCATCCACACTGTCCACACACCTGCTTATCCACTCAGACACTCGGCCCTACCCCTGTCAGTACTGTGGCA
AGAGGTTCCACCAGAAGTCAGACATGAAGAAACACACTTTCATCCACACTGGTGAGAAGCCTCACAAGTG
CCAGGTGTGCGGCAAGGCATTCAGCCAGAGCTCCAACCTCATCACCCACAGCCGCAAACACACAGGCTTC
AAGCCCTTCGGCTGCGACCTCTGTGGGAAGGGTTTCCAGAGGAAGGTGGACCTCCGAAGGCACCGGGAGA
CGCAGCATGGGCTCAAATGAGAATTCGATATCAAGCTTATCGATAATCAACCTCTGGATTACAAAATTTG
TGAAAGATTGACTGGTATTCTTAACTATGTTGCTCCTTTTACGCTATGTGGATACGCTGCTTTAATGCCT
TTGTATCATGCTATTGCTTCCCGTATGGCTTTCATTTTCTCCTCCTTGTATAAATCCTGGTTGCTGTCTC
TTTATGAGGAGTTGTGGCCCGTTGTCAGGCAACGTGGCGTGGTGTGCACTGTGTTTGCTGACGCAACCCC
CACTGGTTGGGGCATTGCCACCACCTGTCAGCTCCTTTCCGGGACTTTCGCTTTCCCCCTCCCTATTGCC
ACGGCGGAACTCATCGCCGCCTGCCTTGCCCGCTGCTGGACAGGGGCTCGGCTGTTGGGCACTGACAATT
CCGTGGTGTTGTCGGGGAAATCATCGTCCTTTCCTTGGCTGCTCGCCTGTGTTGCCACCTGGATTCTGCG
CGGGACGTCCTTCTGCTACGTCCCTTCGGCCCTCAATCCAGCGGACCTTCCTTCCCGCGGCCTGCTGCCG
GCTCTGCGGCCTCTTCCGCGTCTTCGCCTTCGCCCTCAGACGAGTCGGATCTCCCTTTGGGCCGCCTCCC
CGCATCGATACCGTCGACCTCGAGACCTAGAAAAACATGGAGCAATCACAAGTAGCAATACAGCAGCTAC
CAATGCTGATTGTGCCTGGCTAGAAGCACAAGAGGAGGAGGAGGTGGGTTTTCCAGTCACACCTCAGGTA
CCTTTAAGACCAATGACTTACAAGGCAGCTGTAGATCTTAGCCACTTTTTAAAAGAAAAGGGGGGACTGG
AAGGGCTAATTCACTCCCAACGAAGACAAGATATCCTTGATCTGTGGATCTACCACACACAAGGCTACTT
CCCTGATTGGCAGAACTACACACCAGGGCCAGGGATCAGATATCCACTGACCTTTGGATGGTGCTACAAG
CTAGTACCAGTTGAGCAAGAGAAGGTAGAAGAAGCCAATGAAGGAGAGAACACCCGCTTGTTACACCCTG
TGAGCCTGCATGGGATGGATGACCCGGAGAGAGAAGTATTAGAGTGGAGGTTTGACAGCCGCCTAGCATT
TCATCACATGGCCCGAGAGCTGCATCCGGACTGTACTGGGTCTCTCTGGTTAGACCAGATCTGAGCCTGG
GAGCTCTCTGGCTAACTAGGGAACCCACTGCTTAAGCCTCAATAAAGCTTGCCTTGAGTGCTTCAAGTAG
TGTGTGCCCGTCTGTTGTGTGACTCTGGTAACTAGAGATCCCTCAGACCCTTTTAGTCAGTGTGGAAAAT
CTCTAGCAGGGCCCGTTTAAACCCGCTGATCAGCCTCGACTGTGCCTTCTAGTTGCCAGCCATCTGTTGT
TTGCCCCTCCCCCGTGCCTTCCTTGACCCTGGAAGGTGCCACTCCCACTGTCCTTTCCTAATAAAATGAG
GAAATTGCATCGCATTGTCTGAGTAGGTGTCATTCTATTCTGGGGGGTGGGGTGGGGCAGGACAGCAAGG
GGGAGGATTGGGAAGACAATAGCAGGCATGCTGGGGATGCGGTGGGCTCTATGGCTTCTGAGGCGGAAAG
AACCAGCTGGGGCTCTAGGGGGTATCCCC
[124 nt withheld, positions 3670-3793]
C
[91 nt withheld, positions 3795-3885]
A
[49 nt withheld, positions 3887-3935]
CCTTTGACGTTGGAGTCCACGTTCTTT
[37 nt withheld, positions 3963-3999]
ACCCTATCTCGGTCTATTCTTTTGATTTATAAGGGATTTTGCCGATTTCGGCCTATTGGTTAAAAAATGA
GCTGATTTAACAAAAATTTAACGCGAATTAATTCTGTGGAATGTGTGTCAGTTAGGGTGTGGAAAGTCCC
CAGGCTCCCCAGCAGGCAGAAGTATGCAAAGCATGCATCTCAATTAGTCAGCAACCAGGTGTGGAAAGTC
CCCAGGCTCCCCAGCAGGCAGAAGTATGCAAAGCATGCATCTCAATTAGTCAGCAACCATAGTCCCGCCC
CTAACTCCGCCCATCCCGCCCCTAACTCCGCCCAGTTCCGCCCATTCTCCGCCCCATGGCTGACTAATTT
TTTTTATTTATGCAGAGGCCGAGGCCGCCTCTGCCTCTGAGCTATTCCAGAAGTAGTGAGGAGGCTTTTT
TGGAGGCCTAGGCTTTTGCAAAAAGCTCCCGGGAGCTTGTATATCCATTTTCGGATCTGATCAGCACGTG
TTGACAATTAATCATCGGCATAGTATATCGGCATAGTATAATACGACAAGGTGAGGAACTAAACCATGGC
CAAGTTGACCAGTGCCGTTCCGGTGCTCACCGCGCGCGACGTCGCCGGAGCGGTCGAGTTCTGGACCGAC
CGGCTCGGGTTCTCCCGGGACTTCGTGGAGGACGACTTCGCCGGTGTGGTCCGGGACGACGTGACCCTGT
TCATCAGCGCGGTCCAGGACCAGGTGGTGCCGGACAACACCCTGGCCTGGGTGTGGGTGCGCGGCCTGGA
CGAGCTGTACGCCGAGTGGTCGGAGGTCGTGTCCACGAACTTCCGGGACGCCTCCGGGCCGGCCATGACC
GAGATCGGCGAGCAGCCGTGGGGGCGGGAGTTCGCCCTGCGCGACCCGGCCGGCAACTGCGTGCACTTCG
TGGCCGAGGAGCAGGACTGACACGTGCTACGAGATTTCGATTCCACCGCCGCCTTCTATGAAAGGTTGGG
CTTCGGAATCGTTTTCCGGGACGCCGGCTGGATGATCCTCCAGCGCGGGGATCTCATGCTGGAGTTCTTC
GCCCACCCCAACTTGTTTATTGCAGCTTATAATGGTTACAAATAAAGCAATAGCATCACAAATTTCACAA
ATAAAGCATTTTTTTCACTGCATTCTAGTTGTGGTTTGTCCAAACTCATCAATGTATCTTATCATGTCTG
TATACCGTCGACCTCTAGCTAGAGCTTGGCGTAATCATGGTCATAGCTGTTTCCTGTGTGAAATTGTTAT
CCGCTCACAATTCCACACAACATACGAGCCGGAAGCATAAAGTGTAAAGCCTGGGGTGCCTAATGAGTGA
GCTAACTCACATTAATTGCGTTGCGCTCACTGCCCGCTTTCCAGTCGGGAAACCTGTCGTGCCAGCTGCA
TTAATGAATCGGCCAACGCGCGGGGAGAGGCGGTTTGCGTATTGGGCGCTCTTCCGCTTCCTCGCTCACT
GACTCGCTGCGCTCGGTCGTTCGGCTGCGGCGAGCGGTATCAGCTCACTCAAAGGCGGTAATACGGTTAT
CCACAGAATCAGGGGATAACGCAGGAAAGAACATGTGAGCAAAAGGCCAGCAAAAGGCCAGGAACCGTAA
AAAGGCCGCGTTGCTGGCGTTTTTCCATAGGCTCCGCCCCCCTGACGAGCATCACAAAAATCGACGCTCA
AGTCAGAGGTGGCGAAACCCGACAGGACTATAAAGATACCAGGCGTTTCCCCCTGGAAGCTCCCTCGTGC
GCTCTCCTGTTCCGACCCTGCCGCTTACCGGATACCTGTCCGCCTTTCTCCCTTCGGGAAGCGTGGCGCT
TTCTCATAGCTCACGCTGTAGGTATCTCAGTTCGGTGTAGGTCGTTCGCTCCAAGCTGGGCTGTGTGCAC
GAACCCCCCGTTCAGCCCGACCGCTGCGCCTTATCCGGTAACTATCGTCTTGAGTCCAACCCGGTAAGAC
ACGACTTATCGCCACTGGCAGCAGCCACTGGTAACAGGATTAGCAGAGCGAGGTATGTAGGCGGTGCTAC
AGAGTTCTTGAAGTGGTGGCCTAACTACGGCTACACTAGAAGAACAGTATTTGGTATCTGCGCTCTGCTG
AAGCCAGTTACCTTCGGAAAAAGAGTTGGTAGCTCTTGATCCGGCAAACAAACCACCGCTGGTAGCGGTG
GTTTTTTTGTTTGCAAGCAGCAGATTACGCGCAGAAAAAAAGGATCTCAAGAAGATCCTTTGATCTTTTC
TACGGGGTCTGACGCTCAGTGGAACGAAAACTCACGTTAAGGGATTTTGGTCATGAGATTATCAAAAAGG
ATCTTCACCTAGATCCTTTTAAATTAAAAATGAAGTTTTAAATCAATCTAAAGTATATATGAGTAAACTT
GGTCTGACAGTTACCAATGCTTAATCAGTGAGGCACCTATCTCAGCGATCTGTCTATTTCGTTCATCCAT
AGTTGCCTGACTCCCCGTCGTGTAGATAACTACGATACGGGAGGGCTTACCATCTGGCCCCAGTGCTGCA
ATGATACCGCGAGACCCACGCTCACCGGCTCCAGATTTATCAGCAATAAACCAGCCAGCCGGAAGGGCCG
AGCGCAGAAGTGGTCCTGCAACTTTATCCGCCTCCATCCAGTCTATTAATTGTTGCCGGGAAGCTAGAGT
AAGTAGTTCGCCAGTTAATAGTTTGCGCAACGTTGTTGCCATTGCTACAGGCATCGTGGTGTCACGCTCG
TCGTTTGGTATGGCTTCATTCAGCTCCGGTTCCCAACGATCAAGGCGAGTTACATGATCCCCCATGTTGT
GCAAAAAAGCGGTTAGCTCCTTCGGTCCTCCGATCGTTGTCAGAAGTAAGTTGGCCGCAGTGTTATCACT
CATGGTTATGGCAGCACTGCATAATTCTCTTACTGTCATGCCATCCGTAAGATGCTTTTCTGTGACTGGT
GAGTACTCAACCAAGTCATTCTGAGAATAGTGTATGCGGCGACCGAGTTGCTCTTGCCCGGCGTCAATAC
GGGATAATACCGCGCCACATAGCAGAACTTTAAAAGTGCTCATCATTGGAAAACGTTCTTCGGGGCGAAA
ACTCTCAAGGATCTTACCGCTGTTGAGATCCAGTTCGATGTAACCCACTCGTGCACCCAACTGATCTTCA
GCATCTTTTACTTTCACCAGCGTTTCTGGGTGAGCAAAAACAGGAAGGCAAAATGCCGCAAAAAAGGGAA
TAAGGGCGACACGGAAATGTTGAATACTCATACTCTTCCTTTTTCAATATTATTGAAGCATTTATCAGGG
TTATTGTCTCATGAGCGGATACATATTTGAATGTATTTAGAAAAATAAACAAATAGGGGTTCCGCGCACA
TTTCCCCGAAAAGTGCCACCTGACGTCGACGGATCGGGAGATCTCCCGATCCCCTATGGTGCACTCTCAG
TACAATCTGCTCTGATGCCGCATAGTTAAGCCAGTATCTGCTCCCTGCTTGTGTGTTGGAGGTCGCTGAG
TAGTGCGCGAGCAAAATTTAAGCTACAACAAGGCAAGGCTTGACCGACAATTGCATGAAGAATCTGCTTA
GGGTTAGGCGTTTTGCGCTGCTTCGCGATGTACGGGCCAGATATACGCGTTGACATTGATTATTGACTAG
TTATTAATAGTAATCAATTACGGGGTCATTAGTTCATAGCCCATATATGGAGTTCCGCGTTACATAACTT
ACGGTAAATGGCCCGCCTGGCTGACCGCCCAACGACCCCCGCCCATTGACGTCAATAATGACGTATGTTC
CCATAGTAACGCCAATAGGGACTTTCCATTGACGTCAATGGGTGGAGTATTTACGGTAAACTGCCCACTT
GGCAGTACATCAAGTGTATCATATGCCAAGTACGCCCCCTATTGACGTCAATGACGGTAAATGGCCCGCC
TGGCATTATGCCCAGTACATGACCTTATGGGACTTTCCTACTTGGCAGTACATCTACGTATTAGTCATCG
CTATTACCATGGTGATGCGGTTTTGGCAGTACATCAATGGGCGTGGATAGCGGTTTGACTCACGGGGATT
TCCAAGTCTCCACCCCATTGACGTCAATGGGAGTTTGTTTTGGCACCAAAATCAACGGGACTTTCCAAAA
TGTCGTAACAACTCCGCCCCATTGACGCAAATGGGCGGTAGGCGTGTACGGTGGGAGGTCTATATAAGCA
GCGCGTTTTGCCTGTACTGGGTCTCTCTGGTTAGACCAGATCTGAGCCTGGGAGCTCTCTGGCTAACTAG
GGAACCCACTGCTTAAGCCTCAATAAAGCTTGCCTTGAGTGCTTCAAGTAGTGTGTGCCCGTCTGTTGTG
TGACTCTGGTAACTAGAGATCCCTCAGACCCTTTTAGTCAGTGTGGAAAATCTCTAGCAGTGGCGCCCGA
ACAGGGACTTGAAAGCGAAAGGGAAACCAGAGGAGCTCTCTCGACGCAGGACTCGGCTTGCTGAAGCGCG
CACGGCAAGAGGCGAGGGGCGGCGACTGGTGAGTACGCCAAAAATTTTGACTAGCGGAGGCTAGAAGGAG
AGAGATGGGTGCGAGAGCGTCAGTATTAAGCGGGGGAGAATTAGATCGCGATGGGAAAAAATTCGGTTAA
GGCCAGGGGGAAAGAAAAAATATAAATTAAAACATATAGTATGGGCAAGCAGGGAGCTAGAACGATTCGC
AGTTAATCCTGGCCTGTTAGAAACATCAGAAGGCTGTAGACAAATACTGGGACAGCTACAACCATCCCTT
CAGACAGGATCAGAAGAACTTAGATCATTATATAATACAGTAGCAACCCTCTATTGTGTGCATCAAAGGA
TAGAGATAAAAGACACCAAGGAAGCTTTAGACAAGATAGAGGAAGAGCAAAACAAAAGTAAGACCACCGC
ACAGCAAGCGGCCGCTGATCTTCAGACCTGGAGGAGGAGATATGAGGGACAATTGGAGAAGTGAATTATA
TAAATATAAAGTAGTAAAAATTGAACCATTAGGAGTAGCACCCACCAAGGCAAAGAGAAGAGTGGTGCAG
AGAGAAAAAAGAGCAGTGGGAATAGGAGCTTTGTTCCTTGGGTTCTTGGGAGCAGCAGGAAGCACTATGG
GCGCAGCGTCAATGACGCTGACGGTACAGGCCAGACAATTATTGTCTGGTATAGTGCAGCAGCAGAACAA
TTTGCTGAGGGCTATTGAGGCGCAACAGCATCTGTTGCAACTCACAGTCTGGGGCATCAAGCAGCTCCAG
GCAAGAATCCTGGCTGTGGAAAGATACCTAAAGGATCAACAGCTCCTGGGGATTTGGGGTTGCTCTGGAA
AACTCATTTGCACCACTGCTGTGCCTTGGAATGCTAGTTGGAGTAATAAATCTCTGGAACAGATTTGGAA
TCACACGACCTGGATGGAGTGGGACAGAGAAATTAACAATTACACAAGCTTAATACACTCCTTAATTGAA
GAATCGCAAAACCAGCAAGAAAAGAATGAACAAGAATTATTGGAATTAGATAAATGGGCAAGTTTGTGGA
ATTGGTTTAACATAACAAATTGGCTGTGGTATATAAAATTATTCATAATGATAGTAGGAGGCTTGGTAGG
TTTAAGAATAGTTTTTGCTGTACTTTCTATAGTGAATAGAGTTAGGCAGGGATATTC
Features (pLannotate 1.2.2; 32 found; start..end, strand, type, name):
     17..117     +  CDS            Rev (fragment): human immunodeficiency virus 1 (HIV-1) Rev protein; rev; enhances nuclear export of unspliced and incompletely spliced viral mRNAs
    167..284     +  misc_feature   cPPT/CTS: central polypurine tract and central termination sequence of HIV-1
    341..611     +  protein_bind   tetracycline response element: contains seven copies of the tetracycline operator tetO tetracycline repressor TetR
    622..639     +  misc_feature   MCS (fragment): pUC18/19 multiple cloning site
    644..682     +  promoter       minimal CMV promoter: human cytomegalovirus (CMV) immediate early promoter
    782..1696    +  CDS            GFI1 (fragment): GFI1_HUMAN - Also known as ZNF163. Experimental evidence at protein level: Swiss-Prot protein existence level 1. Transcription repressor essential for hematopoiesis. Functions in a cell-context and development-specific manner. Binds to 5'-TAAATCAC[AT]GCA-3' in the promoter region of a large number of genes. Component of several complexes, including the EHMT2-GFI1-HDAC1, AJUBA-GFI1-HDAC1 and RCOR-GFI-KDM1A-HDAC complexes, that suppress, via histone deacetylase (HDAC) recruitment, a number of genes implicated in multilineage blood cell development. Regulates neutrophil differentiation, promotes
   2051..2075    +  misc_feature   MCS (fragment): pBluescript multiple cloning site
   2075..2663    +  misc_feature   WPRE: woodchuck hepatitis virus posttranscriptional regulatory element
   2600..3181    +  CDS            nef (fragment): NEF_HV1H2 - Experimental evidence at protein level: Swiss-Prot protein existence level 1. Extracellular Nef protein targets CD4(+) T-lymphocytes for apoptosis by interacting with CXCR4 surface receptors. From Human immunodeficiency virus type 1 group M subtype B (isolate HXB2) (HIV-1).
   3188..3368    +  LTR            5' LTR (truncated): truncated 5' long terminal repeat (LTR) from HIV-1
   3400..3624    +  polyA_signal   bGH poly(A) signal: bovine growth hormone polyadenylation signal
   3628..3649    +  promoter       SV40 promoter (fragment): SV40 enhancer and early promoter
   3670..4098    +  rep_origin     f1 ori (sequence partly withheld): f1 bacteriophage origin of replication; arrow indicates direction of (+) strand synthesis
   4112..4441    +  promoter       SV40 promoter: SV40 enhancer and early promoter
   4489..4536    +  promoter       EM7 promoter: synthetic bacterial promoter&nbsp
   4555..4929    +  CDS            BleoR: antibiotic-binding protein; Sh ble from Streptoalloteichus hindustanus; confers resistance to bleomycin, phleomycin, and Zeocin™
   4939..5064    +  CDS            ble (fragment): BLE_KLEPN - Experimental evidence at protein level: Swiss-Prot protein existence level 1. Binding protein with a strong affinity to the bleomycin family of antibiotics. Binds to CL990; an antimitotic-antibiotic compound. From Klebsiella pneumoniae.
   5059..5180    +  polyA_signal   SV40 poly(A) signal: SV40 polyadenylation signal
   5253..5269    -  protein_bind   lac operator: The lac repressor binds to the lac operator to inhibit transcription in E. coli. This inhibition can be relieved by adding lactose or isopropyl-β-D-thiogalactopyranoside (IPTG). lac repressor encoded by lacI
   5277..5307    -  promoter       lac promoter: promoter for the E. coli lac operon
   5322..5343    -  protein_bind   CAP binding site: CAP binding activates transcription in the presence of cAMP. E. coli catabolite activator protein
   5356..5448    -  CDS            lacI (fragment): lac repressor; lacI; The lac repressor binds to the lac operator to inhibit transcription in E. coli. This inhibition can be relieved by adding lactose or isopropyl-β-D-thiogalactopyranoside (IPTG).
   5631..6219    -  rep_origin     ori: high-copy-number ColE1/pMB1/pBR322/pUC origin of replication
   6390..7250    -  CDS            AmpR: β-lactamase; bla; confers resistance to ampicillin, carbenicillin, and related antibiotics
   7251..7355    -  promoter       AmpR promoter: bla
   7414..7466    -  misc_feature   bom (fragment): basis of mobility region from pBR322
   7621..8000    +  enhancer       CMV enhancer: human cytomegalovirus immediate early enhancer
   8001..8200    +  promoter       CMV promoter: human cytomegalovirus (CMV) immediate early promoter
   8218..8398    +  LTR            5' LTR (truncated): truncated 5' long terminal repeat (LTR) from HIV-1
   8445..8570    +  misc_feature   HIV-1 Ψ: packaging signal of human immunodeficiency virus type 1
   8554..8917    +  CDS            HIV-1 gag (fragment): gag protein from human immunodeficiency virus 1; gag
   9063..9296    +  misc_feature   RRE: The Rev response element (RRE) of HIV-1 allows for Rev-dependent mRNA export from the nucleus to the cytoplasm.
