[The description below was written by a language model from this plasmid's Addgene catalogue record and pLannotate feature annotations shown in this document.]
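Description:
pFUW-tetO-GFI1 is a 9.7 kb HIV-1-based lentiviral transfer plasmid built on the pFUW-tetO backbone for doxycycline-inducible expression of human GFI1 in mammalian cells. In bacteria it is maintained at high copy from a ColE1/pUC-type origin under ampicillin selection (AmpR), and it also carries an f1 origin. Outside the viral region, the backbone has an SV40/EM7-driven BleoR cassette with an SV40 poly(A) signal, which could confer Zeocin resistance on directly transfected cells. This cassette lies beyond the downstream LTR and would not be packaged into virus.

The viral genome is transcribed from a CMV enhancer/promoter fused to a truncated 5' LTR. It is followed by the Ψ packaging signal, a partial gag sequence, the Rev response element and the cPPT/CTS, elements that support RNA export, encapsidation and nuclear import of the provirus. The expression cassette consists of a tetracycline response element with seven tetO copies joined to a minimal CMV promoter (TRE-mCMV). This drives the GFI1 insert, recorded as 1,470 bp and cloned through EcoRI sites; the automated annotation matches only part of this to the GFI1 coding sequence. A WPRE downstream enhances transcript stability and expression, and is followed by a truncated LTR and a bGH poly(A) signal.

GFI1 is a zinc-finger transcriptional repressor important in haematopoiesis. The insert carries a P2L substitution that the depositor states does not affect function. Induction requires a tetracycline-controlled transactivator supplied separately, since none is encoded here. The associated publication concerns direct reprogramming of fibroblasts into antigen-presenting dendritic cells, although the record does not state what specific role GFI1 played in that work.
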