Addgene plasmid #139813: pFUW-tetO-GFI1
Purpose: doxycycline-inducible expression of Human GFI1 in mammalian cells
Depositing lab: Filipe Pereira. Depositing organization: Lund University. Publication: Direct reprogramming of fibroblasts into antigen-presenting dendritic cells. Rosa FF, Pires CF, Kurochkin I, Ferreira AG, Gomes AM, Palma LG, Shaiv K, Solanas L, Azenha C, Papatsenko D, Schulz O, Reis e Sousa C, Pereira CF. Sci Immunol. 2018 Dec 7;3(30). pii: 3/30/eaau4292. doi: 10.1126/sciimmunol.aau4292. PubMed 30530727.
Backbone
  Vector backbone: pFUW-tetO
  Vector type: Mammalian Expression, Lentiviral
Growth in bacteria
  Bacterial resistance: Ampicillin, 100 μg/mL
  Growth temperature: 37°C
  Growth strain: NEB Stable
  Copy number: High Copy
Gene/Insert
  Gene/Insert name: GFI1
  Species: H. sapiens (human)
  Insert size (bp): 1470
  Mutation: P2L- Please see depositor comment below
  GenBank ID: NM_001127216.1
  Entrez Gene: GFI1 (a.k.a. GFI-1, GFI1A, SCN2, ZNF163)
  Promoter: TRE-mCMV
  Cloning method: Restriction Enzyme; 5′ cloning site EcoRI (unknown if destroyed); 3′ cloning site EcoRI (unknown if destroyed)
  Sequencing primers: 5′ TCCACGCTGTTTTGACCTCC
Terms and licenses: Academic/Nonprofit Terms; Industry Terms: Not Available to Industry
Depositor comments: Depositor confirms P2L mutation in GFI1 does not affect plasmid function.
How to cite: pFUW-tetO-GFI1 was a gift from Filipe Pereira (Addgene plasmid # 139813 ; http://n2t.net/addgene:139813 ; RRID:Addgene_139813)
